Addgene plasmid #99624: FRT3-HA-H2B-Cerulean-2A (IG158))
Purpose: To clone gene of interest downstream of FRT3-HA-H2B-Cerulean-2A cassette
Depositing lab: Rui Benedito. Depositing organization: Centro Nacional de Investigaciones Cardiovasculares (CNIC). Publication: Dual ifgMosaic: A Versatile Method for Multispectral and Combinatorial Mosaic Gene-Function Analysis. Pontes-Quero S, Heredia L, Casquero-Garcia V, Fernandez-Chacon M, Luo W, Hermoso A, Bansal M, Garcia-Gonzalez I, Sanchez-Munoz MS, Perea JR, Galiana-Simal A, Rodriguez-Arabaolaza I, Del Olmo-Cabrera S, Rocha SF, Criado-Rodriguez LM, Giovinazzo G, Benedito R. Cell. 2017 Aug 10;170(4):800-814.e18. doi: 10.1016/j.cell.2017.07.031. PubMed 28802047.
Backbone
  Vector backbone: pcDNA3.1
  Vector type: Mammalian Expression
  Selectable markers: Neomycin (select with G418)
Growth in bacteria
  Bacterial resistance: Ampicillin, 100 μg/mL
  Growth temperature: 37°C
  Growth strain: DH5alpha
  Copy number: High Copy
Gene/Insert
  Gene/Insert name: HA-H2B-Cerulean
  Tag / fusion protein: T2A (C terminal on insert)
Terms and licenses: Academic/Nonprofit Terms; Industry Terms: Not Available to Industry
How to cite: FRT3-HA-H2B-Cerulean-2A (IG158)) was a gift from Rui Benedito (Addgene plasmid # 99624 ; http://n2t.net/addgene:99624 ; RRID:Addgene_99624)
