[The description below was written by a language model from this plasmid's Addgene catalogue record and pLannotate feature annotations shown in this document.]
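Description:
FRT3-HA-H2B-Cerulean-2A (IG158) is a 7.3 kb mammalian expression plasmid built on the pcDNA3.1 backbone and intended as a cloning intermediate: a gene of interest is inserted downstream of a recombinase-site-flanked nuclear reporter so that both are expressed from one transcript. It is maintained in E. coli at high copy through a ColE1/pUC-type origin with ampicillin resistance (AmpR under its own bla promoter), and also carries an f1 origin. For mammalian cells, an SV40 promoter-driven neomycin phosphotransferase gene with an SV40 poly(A) signal allows G418 selection.

The payload sits behind the CMV enhancer/promoter, with a T7 promoter just upstream of the insert. The annotation detects a minimal FRT-type site, which the construct name identifies as the FRT3 variant, a heterospecific FLP target that recombines with other FRT3 sites but not with wild-type FRT. This is followed by human histone H2B fused to the cyan fluorescent protein mCerulean, giving a chromatin-bound, nuclear-localised signal. The HA epitope tag and the C-terminal T2A peptide listed in the catalogue entry were not annotated in the feature table, but gaps flanking the H2B-Cerulean reading frame could accommodate them. The T2A would cause ribosomal skipping, so that a coding sequence cloned in frame after it is produced as a separate protein in the same cells marked by the reporter. Downstream lie a WPRE to boost transcript stability and expression, and SV40 and bGH polyadenylation signals. The associated publication describes a method for multispectral, combinatorial mosaic gene-function analysis, which suggests that this cassette is a module for assembling recombinase-dependent mosaic constructs.
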