Features (pLannotate 1.2.2; 25 found; start..end, strand, type, name):
     78..381     +  enhancer       CMV enhancer: human cytomegalovirus immediate early enhancer
    382..585     +  promoter       CMV promoter: human cytomegalovirus (CMV) immediate early promoter
    581..614     +  LTR            5' LTR (truncated) (fragment): truncated 5' long terminal repeat (LTR) from HIV-1
    630..648     +  promoter       T7 promoter: promoter for bacteriophage T7 RNA polymerase
    678..711     +  protein_bind   FRT (minimal): supports FLP-mediated excision but not integration (Turan and Bode, 2011) FLP recombinase from the Saccharomyces cerevisiae 2μ plasmid
    757..1131    +  CDS            H2B: human histone H2B; HIST1H2BJ
   1130..1146    -  misc_feature   MCS (fragment): pUC18/19 multiple cloning site
   1156..1872    +  CDS            mCerulean: mCerulean is a basic (constitutively fluorescent) cyan fluorescent protein published in 2005, derived from Aequorea victoria. It is reported to be a very rapidly-maturing monomer.
   1992..2580    +  misc_feature   WPRE: woodchuck hepatitis virus posttranscriptional regulatory element
   2608..2691    +  CDS            large T antigen (fragment): large T antigen from SV40 (simian virus 40)
   2714..2835    +  polyA_signal   SV40 poly(A) signal: SV40 polyadenylation signal
   2894..3118    +  polyA_signal   bGH poly(A) signal: bovine growth hormone polyadenylation signal
   3122..3143    +  promoter       SV40 promoter (fragment): SV40 enhancer and early promoter
   3164..3592    +  rep_origin     f1 ori (sequence partly withheld): f1 bacteriophage origin of replication; arrow indicates direction of (+) strand synthesis
   3606..3935    +  promoter       SV40 promoter: SV40 enhancer and early promoter
   4002..4793    +  CDS            neo: KKA2_KLEPN - Also known as kan, nptII. Experimental evidence at protein level: Swiss-Prot protein existence level 1. Resistance to kanamycin, neomycin, paromomycin, ribostamycin, butirosin and gentamicin B. From Klebsiella pneumoniae.
   4817..4975    +  CDS            ble (fragment): BLE_KLEPN - Experimental evidence at protein level: Swiss-Prot protein existence level 1. Binding protein with a strong affinity to the bleomycin family of antibiotics. Binds to CL990; an antimitotic-antibiotic compound. From Klebsiella pneumoniae.
   4970..5091    +  polyA_signal   SV40 poly(A) signal: SV40 polyadenylation signal
   5164..5180    -  protein_bind   lac operator: The lac repressor binds to the lac operator to inhibit transcription in E. coli. This inhibition can be relieved by adding lactose or isopropyl-β-D-thiogalactopyranoside (IPTG). lac repressor encoded by lacI
   5188..5218    -  promoter       lac promoter: promoter for the E. coli lac operon
   5233..5254    -  protein_bind   CAP binding site: CAP binding activates transcription in the presence of cAMP. E. coli catabolite activator protein
   5267..5359    -  CDS            lacI (fragment): lac repressor; lacI; The lac repressor binds to the lac operator to inhibit transcription in E. coli. This inhibition can be relieved by adding lactose or isopropyl-β-D-thiogalactopyranoside (IPTG).
   5542..6130    -  rep_origin     ori: high-copy-number ColE1/pMB1/pBR322/pUC origin of replication
   6301..7161    -  CDS            AmpR: β-lactamase; bla; confers resistance to ampicillin, carbenicillin, and related antibiotics
   7162..7266    -  promoter       AmpR promoter: bla
>Addgene plasmid #99624 | FRT3-HA-H2B-Cerulean-2A (IG158)) | addgene full sequence | sequence record 192468 | Addgene NGS Result
GACGGATCGGGAGATCCTAGTTATTAATAGTAATCAATTACGGGGTCATTAGTTCATAGCCCATATATGG
AGTTCCGCGTTACATAACTTACGGTAAATGGCCCGCCTGGCTGACCGCCCAACGACCCCCGCCCATTGAC
GTCAATAATGACGTATGTTCCCATAGTAACGCCAATAGGGACTTTCCATTGACGTCAATGGGTGGAGTAT
TTACGGTAAACTGCCCACTTGGCAGTACATCAAGTGTATCATATGCCAAGTACGCCCCCTATTGACGTCA
ATGACGGTAAATGGCCCGCCTGGCATTATGCCCAGTACATGACCTTATGGGACTTTCCTACTTGGCAGTA
CATCTACGTATTAGTCATCGCTATTACCATGGTGATGCGGTTTTGGCAGTACATCAATGGGCGTGGATAG
CGGTTTGACTCACGGGGATTTCCAAGTCTCCACCCCATTGACGTCAATGGGAGTTTGTTTTGGCACCAAA
ATCAACGGGACTTTCCAAAATGTCGTAACAACTCCGCCCCATTGACGCAAATGGGCGGTAGGCGTGTACG
GTGGGAGGTCTATATAAGCAGAGCTCTCTGGCTAACTAGAGAACCCACTGCTTACTGGCTTATCGAAATT
AATACGACTCACTATAGGGAGACCCAAGCTGGCTAGCAATTACTAGTGAAGTTCCTATTCTCTAAAAAGT
ATAGGAACTTCCGGCGCGCCACCATGGCGTATCCATATGACGTCCCAGACTATGCCCCAGAGCCAGCGAA
GTCTGCTCCCGCCCCGAAAAAGGGCTCCAAGAAGGCGGTGACTAAGGCGCAGAAGAAAGGCGGCAAGAAG
CGCAAGCGCAGCCGCAAGGAGAGCTATTCCATCTATGTCTACAAGGTTCTGAAGCAGGTCCACCCTGACA
CCGGCATTTCGTCCAAGGCCATGGGCATCATGAACTCGTTTGTGAACGACATTTTCGAGCGCATCGCAGG
TGAGGCTTCCCGCCTGGCGCATTACAACAAGCGCTCGACCATCACCTCCAGGGAGATCCAGACGGCCGTG
CGCCTGCTGCTGCCTGGGGAGTTGGCCAAGCACGCCGTGTCCGAGGGTACTAAGGCCATCACCAAGTACA
CCAGCGCTAAGGATCCCCGGGTACCGGTCGCCACCATGGTGAGCAAGGGCGAGGAGCTGTTCACCGGGGT
GGTGCCCATCCTGGTCGAGCTGGACGGCGACGTAAACGGCCACAAGTTCAGCGTGTCCGGCGAGGGCGAG
GGCGATGCCACCTACGGCAAGCTGACCCTGAAGTTCATCTGCACCACCGGCAAGCTGCCCGTGCCCTGGC
CCACCCTCGTGACCACCCTGACCTGGGGCGTGCAGTGCTTCGCCCGCTACCCCGACCACATGAAGCAGCA
CGACTTCTTCAAGTCCGCCATGCCCGAAGGCTACGTCCAGGAGCGCACCATCTTCTTCAAGGACGACGGC
AACTACAAGACCCGCGCCGAGGTGAAGTTCGAGGGCGACACCCTGGTGAACCGCATCGAGCTGAAGGGCA
TCGACTTCAAGGAGGACGGCAACATCCTGGGGCACAAGCTGGAGTACAACGCCATCAGCGACAACGTCTA
TATCACCGCCGACAAGCAGAAGAACGGCATCAAGGCCAACTTCAAGATCCGCCACAACATCGAGGACGGC
AGCGTGCAGCTCGCCGACCACTACCAGCAGAACACCCCCATCGGCGACGGCCCCGTGCTGCTGCCCGACA
ACCACTACCTGAGCACCCAGTCCAAGCTGAGCAAAGACCCCAACGAGAAGCGCGATCACATGGTCCTGCT
GGAGTTCGTGACCGCCGCCGGGATCACTCTCGGCATGGACGAGCTGTACAAGGGCAGTGGAGAGGGCAGA
GGAAGTCTGCTAACATGCGGTGACGTCGAGGAGAATCCTGGCCCAGAATTCTGCAGATATCCAGCACAGT
GGCGGCCGCTCGAGTCTAGGCGCGCCCCGCTAATCAACCTCTGGATTACAAAATTTGTGAAAGATTGACT
GGTATTCTTAACTATGTTGCTCCTTTTACGCTATGTGGATACGCTGCTTTAATGCCTTTGTATCATGCTA
TTGCTTCCCGTATGGCTTTCATTTTCTCCTCCTTGTATAAATCCTGGTTGCTGTCTCTTTATGAGGAGTT
GTGGCCCGTTGTCAGGCAACGTGGCGTGGTGTGCACTGTGTTTGCTGACGCAACCCCCACTGGTTGGGGC
ATTGCCACCACCTGTCAGCTCCTTTCCGGGACTTTCGCTTTCCCCCTCCCTATTGCCACGGCGGAACTCA
TCGCCGCCTGCCTTGCCCGCTGCTGGACAGGGGCTCGGCTGTTGGGCACTGACAATTCCGTGGTGTTGTC
GGGGAAATCATCGTCCTTTCCTTGGCTGCTCGCCTGTGTTGCCACCTGGATTCTGCGCGGGACGTCCTTC
TGCTACGTCCCTTCGGCCCTCAATCCAGCGGACCTTCCTTCCCGCGGCCTGCTGCCGGCTCTGCGGCCTC
TTCCGCGTCTTCGCCTTCGCCCTCAGACGAGTCGGATCTCCCTTTGGGCCGCCTCCCCGCATCGATACCG
TCGAGACTGCTGCACCAGATCATAATCAGCCATACCACATTTGTAGAGGTTTTACTTGCTTTAAAAAACC
TCCCACACCTCCCCCTGAACCTGAAACATAAAATGAATGCAATTGTTGTTGTTAACTTGTTTATTGCAGC
TTATAATGGTTACAAATAAAGCAATAGCATCACAAATTTCACAAATAAAGCATTTTTTTCACTGCATTCT
AGTTGTGGTTTGTCCAAACTCATCAATGTATCTTAAGGCGTGGCGGCCGCATCGAGTCTAGAGGGCCCGT
TTAAACCCGCTGATCAGCCTCGACTGTGCCTTCTAGTTGCCAGCCATCTGTTGTTTGCCCCTCCCCCGTG
CCTTCCTTGACCCTGGAAGGTGCCACTCCCACTGTCCTTTCCTAATAAAATGAGGAAATTGCATCGCATT
GTCTGAGTAGGTGTCATTCTATTCTGGGGGGTGGGGTGGGGCAGGACAGCAAGGGGGAGGATTGGGAAGA
CAATAGCAGGCATGCTGGGGATGCGGTGGGCTCTATGGCTTCTGAGGCGGAAAGAACCAGCTGGGGCTCT
AGGGGGTATCCCC
[124 nt withheld, positions 3164-3287]
C
[91 nt withheld, positions 3289-3379]
A
[49 nt withheld, positions 3381-3429]
CCTTTGACGTTGGAGTCCACGTTCTTT
[37 nt withheld, positions 3457-3493]
ACCCTATCTCGGTCTATTCTTTTGATTTATAAGGGATTTTGCCGATTTCGGCCTATTGGTTAAAAAATGA
GCTGATTTAACAAAAATTTAACGCGAATTAATTCTGTGGAATGTGTGTCAGTTAGGGTGTGGAAAGTCCC
CAGGCTCCCCAGCAGGCAGAAGTATGCAAAGCATGCATCTCAATTAGTCAGCAACCAGGTGTGGAAAGTC
CCCAGGCTCCCCAGCAGGCAGAAGTATGCAAAGCATGCATCTCAATTAGTCAGCAACCATAGTCCCGCCC
CTAACTCCGCCCATCCCGCCCCTAACTCCGCCCAGTTCCGCCCATTCTCCGCCCCATGGCTGACTAATTT
TTTTTATTTATGCAGAGGCCGAGGCCGCCTCTGCCTCTGAGCTATTCCAGAAGTAGTGAGGAGGCTTTTT
TGGAGGCCTAGGCTTTTGCAAAAAGCTCCCGGGAGCTTGTATATCCATTTTCGGATCTGATCAAGAGACA
GGATGAGGATCGTTTCGCATGATTGAACAAGATGGATTGCACGCAGGTTCTCCGGCCGCTTGGGTGGAGA
GGCTATTCGGCTATGACTGGGCACAACAGACAATCGGCTGCTCTGATGCCGCCGTGTTCCGGCTGTCAGC
GCAGGGGCGCCCGGTTCTTTTTGTCAAGACCGACCTGTCCGGTGCCCTGAATGAACTGCAGGACGAGGCA
GCGCGGCTATCGTGGCTGGCCACGACGGGCGTTCCTTGCGCAGCTGTGCTCGACGTTGTCACTGAAGCGG
GAAGGGACTGGCTGCTATTGGGCGAAGTGCCGGGGCAGGATCTCCTGTCATCTCACCTTGCTCCTGCCGA
GAAAGTATCCATCATGGCTGATGCAATGCGGCGGCTGCATACGCTTGATCCGGCTACCTGCCCATTCGAC
CACCAAGCGAAACATCGCATCGAGCGAGCACGTACTCGGATGGAAGCCGGTCTTGTCGATCAGGATGATC
TGGACGAAGAGCATCAGGGGCTCGCGCCAGCCGAACTGTTCGCCAGGCTCAAGGCGCGCATGCCCGACGG
CGAGGATCTCGTCGTGACCCATGGCGATGCCTGCTTGCCGAATATCATGGTGGAAAATGGCCGCTTTTCT
GGATTCATCGACTGTGGCCGGCTGGGTGTGGCGGACCGCTATCAGGACATAGCGTTGGCTACCCGTGATA
TTGCTGAAGAGCTTGGCGGCGAATGGGCTGACCGCTTCCTCGTGCTTTACGGTATCGCCGCTCCCGATTC
GCAGCGCATCGCCTTCTATCGCCTTCTTGACGAGTTCTTCTGAGCGGGACTCTGGGGTTCGAAATGACCG
ACCAAGCGACGCCCAACCTGCCATCACGAGATTTCGATTCCACCGCCGCCTTCTATGAAAGGTTGGGCTT
CGGAATCGTTTTCCGGGACGCCGGCTGGATGATCCTCCAGCGCGGGGATCTCATGCTGGAGTTCTTCGCC
CACCCCAACTTGTTTATTGCAGCTTATAATGGTTACAAATAAAGCAATAGCATCACAAATTTCACAAATA
AAGCATTTTTTTCACTGCATTCTAGTTGTGGTTTGTCCAAACTCATCAATGTATCTTATCATGTCTGTAT
ACCGTCGACCTCTAGCTAGAGCTTGGCGTAATCATGGTCATAGCTGTTTCCTGTGTGAAATTGTTATCCG
CTCACAATTCCACACAACATACGAGCCGGAAGCATAAAGTGTAAAGCCTGGGGTGCCTAATGAGTGAGCT
AACTCACATTAATTGCGTTGCGCTCACTGCCCGCTTTCCAGTCGGGAAACCTGTCGTGCCAGCTGCATTA
ATGAATCGGCCAACGCGCGGGGAGAGGCGGTTTGCGTATTGGGCGCTCTTCCGCTTCCTCGCTCACTGAC
TCGCTGCGCTCGGTCGTTCGGCTGCGGCGAGCGGTATCAGCTCACTCAAAGGCGGTAATACGGTTATCCA
CAGAATCAGGGGATAACGCAGGAAAGAACATGTGAGCAAAAGGCCAGCAAAAGGCCAGGAACCGTAAAAA
GGCCGCGTTGCTGGCGTTTTTCCATAGGCTCCGCCCCCCTGACGAGCATCACAAAAATCGACGCTCAAGT
CAGAGGTGGCGAAACCCGACAGGACTATAAAGATACCAGGCGTTTCCCCCTGGAAGCTCCCTCGTGCGCT
CTCCTGTTCCGACCCTGCCGCTTACCGGATACCTGTCCGCCTTTCTCCCTTCGGGAAGCGTGGCGCTTTC
TCATAGCTCACGCTGTAGGTATCTCAGTTCGGTGTAGGTCGTTCGCTCCAAGCTGGGCTGTGTGCACGAA
CCCCCCGTTCAGCCCGACCGCTGCGCCTTATCCGGTAACTATCGTCTTGAGTCCAACCCGGTAAGACACG
ACTTATCGCCACTGGCAGCAGCCACTGGTAACAGGATTAGCAGAGCGAGGTATGTAGGCGGTGCTACAGA
GTTCTTGAAGTGGTGGCCTAACTACGGCTACACTAGAAGAACAGTATTTGGTATCTGCGCTCTGCTGAAG
CCAGTTACCTTCGGAAAAAGAGTTGGTAGCTCTTGATCCGGCAAACAAACCACCGCTGGTAGCGGTGGTT
TTTTTGTTTGCAAGCAGCAGATTACGCGCAGAAAAAAAGGATCTCAAGAAGATCCTTTGATCTTTTCTAC
GGGGTCTGACGCTCAGTGGAACGAAAACTCACGTTAAGGGATTTTGGTCATGAGATTATCAAAAAGGATC
TTCACCTAGATCCTTTTAAATTAAAAATGAAGTTTTAAATCAATCTAAAGTATATATGAGTAAACTTGGT
CTGACAGTTACCAATGCTTAATCAGTGAGGCACCTATCTCAGCGATCTGTCTATTTCGTTCATCCATAGT
TGCCTGACTCCCCGTCGTGTAGATAACTACGATACGGGAGGGCTTACCATCTGGCCCCAGTGCTGCAATG
ATACCGCGAGACCCACGCTCACCGGCTCCAGATTTATCAGCAATAAACCAGCCAGCCGGAAGGGCCGAGC
GCAGAAGTGGTCCTGCAACTTTATCCGCCTCCATCCAGTCTATTAATTGTTGCCGGGAAGCTAGAGTAAG
TAGTTCGCCAGTTAATAGTTTGCGCAACGTTGTTGCCATTGCTACAGGCATCGTGGTGTCACGCTCGTCG
TTTGGTATGGCTTCATTCAGCTCCGGTTCCCAACGATCAAGGCGAGTTACATGATCCCCCATGTTGTGCA
AAAAAGCGGTTAGCTCCTTCGGTCCTCCGATCGTTGTCAGAAGTAAGTTGGCCGCAGTGTTATCACTCAT
GGTTATGGCAGCACTGCATAATTCTCTTACTGTCATGCCATCCGTAAGATGCTTTTCTGTGACTGGTGAG
TACTCAACCAAGTCATTCTGAGAATAGTGTATGCGGCGACCGAGTTGCTCTTGCCCGGCGTCAATACGGG
ATAATACCGCGCCACATAGCAGAACTTTAAAAGTGCTCATCATTGGAAAACGTTCTTCGGGGCGAAAACT
CTCAAGGATCTTACCGCTGTTGAGATCCAGTTCGATGTAACCCACTCGTGCACCCAACTGATCTTCAGCA
TCTTTTACTTTCACCAGCGTTTCTGGGTGAGCAAAAACAGGAAGGCAAAATGCCGCAAAAAAGGGAATAA
GGGCGACACGGAAATGTTGAATACTCATACTCTTCCTTTTTCAATATTATTGAAGCATTTATCAGGGTTA
TTGTCTCATGAGCGGATACATATTTGAATGTATTTAGAAAAATAAACAAATAGGGGTTCCGCGCACATTT
CCCCGAAAAGTGCCACCTGACGTC
